Addgene plasmid #244229: pAAV EfIa DIO CaBLAM
Purpose: Cre dependent bioluminescent reporter for calcium signaling
Depositing lab: Ute Hochgeschwender. Depositing organization: Central Michigan University. Publication: CaBLAM: a high-contrast bioluminescent Ca(2+) indicator derived from an engineered Oplophorus gracilirostris luciferase. Lambert GG, Crespo EL, Murphy J, Turner KL, Gershowitz E, Cunningham M, Boassa D, Luong S, Celinskis D, Allen JJ, Venn S, Zhu Y, Karadas M, Chen J, Marisca R, Gelnaw H, Nguyen DK, Hu J, Sprecher BN, Tree MO, Orcutt R, Heydari D, Bell AB, Torreblanca-Zanca A, Hakimi A, Czopka T, Shoham S, Nagel KI, Schoppik D, Andrade A, Lipscombe D, Moore CI, Hochgeschwender U, Shaner NC. Nat Methods. 2025 Dec 2. doi: 10.1038/s41592-025-02972-0. PubMed 41331138.
Backbone
  Vector backbone: pAAV
  Backbone size w/o insert (bp): 5335
  Total vector size (bp): 7105
  Vector type: AAV
Growth in bacteria
  Bacterial resistance: Ampicillin, 100 μg/mL
  Growth temperature: 37°C
  Growth strain: NEB Stable
  Copy number: Low Copy
Gene/Insert 1
  Gene/Insert name: mNeonGreen (alt name: mNG)
  Species: Branchiostoma lanceolatum
  Insert size (bp): 678
Gene/Insert 2
  Gene/Insert name: CaBLAM
  Species: Synthetic
  Insert size (bp): 1089
Terms and licenses: Academic/Nonprofit Terms; Industry Terms: Not Available to Industry
Depositor comments: Please visit https://doi.org/10.1101/2023.06.25.546478 for bioRxiv preprint.
How to cite: pAAV EfIa DIO CaBLAM was a gift from Ute Hochgeschwender (Addgene plasmid # 244229 ; http://n2t.net/addgene:244229 ; RRID:Addgene_244229)
