[The description below was written by a language model from this plasmid's Addgene catalogue record and pLannotate feature annotations shown in this document.]
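Description:
pAAV EfIa DIO CaBLAM is a 7.1 kb adeno-associated virus transfer plasmid that delivers a Cre-dependent bioluminescent calcium indicator to mammalian cells. The expression cassette lies between two AAV2 inverted terminal repeats, which allow the intervening DNA to be packaged into recombinant AAV particles. In bacteria the plasmid is maintained through a ColE1/pUC-type origin and selected with ampicillin via the β-lactamase gene. An M13 phage origin is also present in the backbone. The record lists the plasmid as low copy and grown in a recombination-deficient strain, which is a common choice for preserving ITR integrity.

Expression is driven by the human EF-1α promoter and is followed downstream by a WPRE, which enhances transcript stability and expression, and a bovine growth hormone polyadenylation signal. Between them sits a DIO (double-floxed inverted open reading frame) cassette, in which the coding sequence is placed in antisense orientation and flanked by pairs of lox2272 and loxP sites in opposing orientations. Because the two lox variants are mutually incompatible, Cre first inverts the cassette and then excises one site of each pair. This locks the reading frame in the sense orientation, so the sensor is produced only in Cre-expressing cells.

The payload fuses mNeonGreen to CaBLAM, a synthetic sensor built from an engineered Oplophorus gracilirostris luciferase. The annotation also detects a calmodulin domain and a short segment resembling part of RCaMP-type calcium indicators, consistent with a calcium-sensing module coupled to the luciferase. The construct is intended for reporting calcium signaling by light emission in genetically defined cell populations.
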