Features (pLannotate 1.2.2; 25 found; start..end, strand, type, name):
      1..141     -  repeat_region  AAV2 ITR: inverted terminal repeat of adeno-associated virus serotype 2 inverted
    169..235     +  CDS            small t antigen (fragment): SV40 (simian virus 40) small t antigen
    242..1420    +  promoter       EF-1α promoter: strong constitutive promoter for human elongation factor EF-1α
   1427..1444    +  misc_feature   MCS (fragment): pUC18/19 multiple cloning site
   1451..1484    +  protein_bind   lox2272: Cre-mediated recombination occurs in the 8-bp core sequence (GGATACTT). lox2272 sites are compatible with each other, but incompatible with loxP or loxN sites (Lee and Saito, 1988). Cre recombinase
   1485..1534    -  intron         β-globin intron (fragment): internally truncated intron from human β-globin
   1535..1568    +  protein_bind   loxP: Cre-mediated recombination occurs in the 8-bp core sequence (GCATACAT). Cre recombinase
   1644..2090    -  CDS            CALM_PYUSP: Experimental evidence at protein level: Swiss-Prot protein existence level 1. Calmodulin mediates the control of a large number of enzymes, ion channels and other proteins by Ca(2+). Among the enzymes to be stimulated by the calmodulin-Ca(2+) complex are a number of protein kinases and phosphatases. From Pyuridae sp. (Sea squirt).
   2139..2204    -  CDS            RCaMP (fragment): RCaMP is a basic (constitutively fluorescent) red fluorescent protein published in 2013, derived from Entacmaea quadricolor.
   2217..2696    -  CDS            LUCI_OPLGR (fragment): Experimental evidence at protein level: Swiss-Prot protein existence level 1. Catalytic subunit of oplophorus-luciferin 2-monooxygenase. Oxidoreductase that converts coelenterazine (the oplophorus luciferin) to coelenteramide under emission of blue light with a maximum at 454 nm. Is also active with bisdeoxycoelenterazine. From Oplophorus gracilirostris (Luminous shrimp).
   2682..3359    -  CDS            mNeonGreen: mNeonGreen is a basic (constitutively fluorescent) green/yellow fluorescent protein published in 2013, derived from Branchiostoma lanceolatum. It is reported to be a very rapidly-maturing monomer with moderate acid sensitivity.
   3382..3415    -  protein_bind   lox2272: Cre-mediated recombination occurs in the 8-bp core sequence (GGATACTT). lox2272 sites are compatible with each other, but incompatible with loxP or loxN sites (Lee and Saito, 1988). Cre recombinase
   3416..3465    -  intron         β-globin intron (fragment): internally truncated intron from human β-globin
   3466..3499    -  protein_bind   loxP: Cre-mediated recombination occurs in the 8-bp core sequence (GCATACAT). Cre recombinase
   3500..3524    +  misc_feature   MCS (fragment): pBluescript multiple cloning site
   3524..4112    +  misc_feature   WPRE: woodchuck hepatitis virus posttranscriptional regulatory element
   4145..4256    +  polyA_signal   bGH poly(A) signal: bovine growth hormone polyadenylation signal
   4368..4508    +  repeat_region  AAV2 ITR: inverted terminal repeat of adeno-associated virus serotype 2 inverted
   4513..4564    -  misc_feature   bom (fragment): basis of mobility region from pBR322
   4583..4963    +  rep_origin     M13 ori (sequence partly withheld): M13 bacteriophage origin of replication; arrow indicates direction of (+) strand synthesis
   5039..5088    -  misc_feature   bom (fragment): basis of mobility region from pBR322
   5190..5225    -  CDS            rop (fragment): Rop protein, which maintains plasmids at low copy number; rop
   5320..5424    +  promoter       AmpR promoter: bla
   5425..6285    +  CDS            AmpR: β-lactamase; bla; confers resistance to ampicillin, carbenicillin, and related antibiotics
   6456..7044    +  rep_origin     ori: high-copy-number ColE1/pMB1/pBR322/pUC origin of replication
>Addgene plasmid #244229 | pAAV EfIa DIO CaBLAM | addgene full sequence | sequence record 492101 | Addgene NGS Result
CCTGCAGGCAGCTGCGCGCTCGCTCGCTCACTGAGGCCGCCCGGGCAAAGCCCGGGCGTCGGGCGACCTT
TGGTCGCCCGGCCTCAGTGAGCGAGCGAGCGCGCAGAGAGGGAGTGGCCAACTCCATCACTAGGGGTTCC
TGCGGCCGCACGCGTAAGCTTTGCAAAGATGGATAAAGTTTTAAACAGAGAGGAATCTTTGCAGCTAATG
GACCTTCTAGGTCTTGAAAGGAGTGGGAATTGGCTCCGGTGCCCGTCAGTGGGCAGAGCGCACATCGCCC
ACAGTCCCCGAGAAGTTGGGGGGAGGGGTCGGCAATTGAACCGGTGCCTAGAGAAGGTGGCGCGGGGTAA
ACTGGGAAAGTGATGTCGTGTACTGGCTCCGCCTTTTTCCCGAGGGTGGGGGAGAACCGTATATAAGTGC
AGTAGTCGCCGTGAACGTTCTTTTTCGCAACGGGTTTGCCGCCAGAACACAGGTAAGTGCCGTGTGTGGT
TCCCGCGGGCCTGGCCTCTTTACGGGTTATGGCCCTTGCGTGCCTTGAATTACTTCCACCTGGCTGCAGT
ACGTGATTCTTGATCCCGAGCTTCGGGTTGGAAGTGGGTGGGAGAGTTCGAGGCCTTGCGCTTAAGGAGC
CCCTTCGCCTCGTGCTTGAGTTGAGGCCTGGCCTGGGCGCTGGGGCCGCCGCGTGCGAATCTGGTGGCAC
CTTCGCGCCTGTCTCGCTGCTTTCGATAAGTCTCTAGCCATTTAAAATTTTTGATGACCTGCTGCGACGC
TTTTTTTCTGGCAAGATAGTCTTGTAAATGCGGGCCAAGATCTGCACACTGGTATTTCGGTTTTTGGGGC
CGCGGGCGGCGACGGGGCCCGTGCGTCCCAGCGCACATGTTCGGCGAGGCGGGGCCTGCGAGCGCGGCCA
CCGAGAATCGGACGGGGGTAGTCTCAAGCTGGCCGGCCTGCTCTGGTGCCTGGCCTCGCGCCGCCGTGTA
TCGCCCCGCCCTGGGCGGCAAGGCTGGCCCGGTCGGCACCAGTTGCGTGAGCGGAAAGATGGCCGCTTCC
CGGCCCTGCTGCAGGGAGCTCAAAATGGAGGACGCGGCGCTCGGGAGAGCGGGCGGGTGAGTCACCCACA
CAAAGGAAAAGGGCCTTTCCGTCCTCAGCCGTCGCTTCATGTGACTCCACGGAGTACCGGGCGCCGTCCA
GGCACCTCGATTAGTTCTCGAGCTTTTGGAGTACGTCGTCTTTAGGTTGGGGGGAGGGGTTTTATGCGAT
GGAGTTTCCCCACACTGAGTGGGTGGAGACTGAAGTTAGGCCAGCTTGGCACTTGATGTAATTCTCCTTG
GAATTTGCCCTTTTTGAGTTTGGATCTTGGTTCATTCTCAAGCCTCAGACAGTGGTTCAAAGTTTTTTTC
TTCCATTTCAGGTGTCGTGAGGTACCGGATCCTCTAGAGTCGACTCCGGAATAACTTCGTATAGGATACT
TTATACGAAGTTATGCAGAATGGTAGCTGGATTGTAGCTGCTATTAGCAATATGAAACCTCTTAATAACT
TCGTATAGCATACATTATACGAAGTTATGGCGCGCCACGCGTGCATATGTTACTCGAGGTTAGAGATTTC
TTCGAGCAGACGGTAACCGGTAACAGCAGGAGACTTAGCGGTCATCATCTGAACGAATTCTTCGTAGTTA
ACCTGACCGTCACCGTCGATGTCAGCTTCACGGATCATTTCGTCAACTTCTTCGTCGGTCAGCTTTTCAC
CCAGGTTGGTCATAACATGACGCAGTTCAGCAGCAGAGATGTAACCGATACCGTCCTTGTCGAAAACGCC
GAAAGCTTCACGGATTTCCTCTTCGGTGTCCCTGTACTTCATCTTACGAGCCATCATGGTCAGGAATTCA
GGGAAGTCGATGGTACCGTCACCGTCAGCGTCAACTTCGTTGATCATGTCTTGCAGTTCAGCTTCGGTAG
GGTTCTGACCCAGAGAACGCATCACGGTACCCAGTTCCTTGGTGGTGATGGTACCGTCTCCATCTTTATC
GAACAGAGAGAACTCTTCCTTGAATTCAGCGATCTGTTCTTCGGTCAGCTGGTCAGGCAGGTTGGATCCA
CCAGAACCTCCGGATCCACCACTACCACCGGATCCACCAGAAGACAGACGACCGATAGCACGAACAGCAT
GACCGGTCTTGTTCCACTTACGCCTAGAAGAGTCAGAAGAAGCAGAGTTGATGGTAACACGGAACAGCAT
AGAACCCTCAGGGGTGATCAGACGTTCGTCGATGATCTTGTTACCGTTCCACAGGGTACCGGTAACGGTG
ATCTTCTTACCGTCGAAAACAGCGATACCTTCGTAAGGACGACCGAAGTAGTTCAGCATGTTAGGGGTAA
CACCGTCGATAACCAGGGTACCGTATTCCATGATAACCTTGAAATGATGGTCGTCAACAGGGTAAACAAC
CTTGAAAACTTCTTCGATATGAGCCATCTGGTCAGCAGACAGACCTTCGTAAGGGATGATAACATGGATG
TCGATCTTCAGACCGTTTTCACCAGAACGAACGATACGCTGGATAGGGGTAACAGAAACAGCCAGGGTCT
GCAGAACAGAAGAAACACCACCCTGTTCCAGAACCTGGTCCAGGTTGTAAGCAGCGGTCTGTTCCCAGTC
ACCAACGAAGTCTTCAAATCCGGTAAAGGCCTTTTGCCACTCCTTGAAGTTGAGCTCGGTCTTGGAGTGC
TTGAGCTCCGTCTTACGGAACACGTACATCGGCTGGTTCTTCAGATAGTTAGCCGCCATTGGCTTGGCAA
AGGTGTAGGTGGTCCGCGCAGTGCTCCGGTAGCGCTTGCCATTTCCAGTGGTGTAACTCCACTTAAAGGT
ACTGATGATGGTTTTGTCGTTGGGGTAAGTCTTCTTCGACCTGCACCAGTCCGCAGCGGTCAGCGAGTTG
GTCATCACAGGACCGTCAGCAGGGAAACCAGTCCCCTTCACCTGGGCCTCTCCTTTGATGTGGCTTCCCT
CGTAGGTGTAGCGGTAGTTAACAGTAAGGGAGGCACCATCTTCAAACTGCATTGTGCGATGGACTTGGTA
TCCGGAGCCATCTACCATGGCGGCCTGGAAAGGCGACATCCCGTCAGGGTAGGGCAGGTACTGATGGAAG
CCATACCCGATATGAGGGACCAGAATCCAGGGGGAGAACTGGAGGTCACCCTTGGTGGACTTCAGGTTTA
ACTCCTCATAACCATCATTTGGATTGCCGGTGCCCTGACCCACCATGTCAAAGTCCACACCGTTGATGGA
GCCAAAGATGTGTAACTCATGTGTCGCTGGGAGAGAGGCCATGTTATCCTCCTCGCCCTTGCTCACCATG
GTGGCGACCGGTAGCGCTAGCATAACTTCGTATAAAGTATCCTATACGAAGTTATTTGCCTTAACCCAGA
AATTATCACTGTTATTCTTTAGAATGGTGCAAAGAATAACTTCGTATAATGTATGCTATACGAAGTTATG
AATTCGATATCAAGCTTATCGATAATCAACCTCTGGATTACAAAATTTGTGAAAGATTGACTGGTATTCT
TAACTATGTTGCTCCTTTTACGCTATGTGGATACGCTGCTTTAATGCCTTTGTATCATGCTATTGCTTCC
CGTATGGCTTTCATTTTCTCCTCCTTGTATAAATCCTGGTTGCTGTCTCTTTATGAGGAGTTGTGGCCCG
TTGTCAGGCAACGTGGCGTGGTGTGCACTGTGTTTGCTGACGCAACCCCCACTGGTTGGGGCATTGCCAC
CACCTGTCAGCTCCTTTCCGGGACTTTCGCTTTCCCCCTCCCTATTGCCACGGCGGAACTCATCGCCGCC
TGCCTTGCCCGCTGCTGGACAGGGGCTCGGCTGTTGGGCACTGACAATTCCGTGGTGTTGTCGGGGAAAT
CATCGTCCTTTCCTTGGCTGCTCGCCTATGTTGCCACCTGGATTCTGCGCGGGACGTCCTTCTGCTACGT
CCCTTCGGCCCTCAATCCAGCGGACCTTCCTTCCCGCGGCCTGCTGCCGGCTCTGCGGCCTCTTCCGCGT
CTTCGCCTTCGCCCTCAGACGAGTCGGATCTCCCTTTGGGCCGCCTCCCCGCATCGATACCGAGCGCTGC
TCGAGAGATCTCGACTGTGCCTTCTAGTTGCCAGCCATCTGTTGTTTGCCCCTCCCCCGTGCCTTCCTTG
ACCCTGGAAGGTGCCACTCCCACTGTCCTTTCCTAATAAAATGAGGAAATTGCATCGCATTGTCTGAGTA
GGTGTCATTCTATTCTGGGGGGTGGGGTGGGGCAGGACAGCAAGGGGGAGGATTGGGAAGACAATAGCAG
GCATGCACGTGCGGACCGAGCGGCCGCAGGAACCCCTAGTGATGGAGTTGGCCACTCCCTCTCTGCGCGC
TCGCTCGCTCACTGAGGCCGGGCGACCAAAGGTCGCCCGACGCCCGGGCTTTGCCCGGGCGGCCTCAGTG
AGCGAGCGAGCGCGCAGCTGCCTGCAGGGGCGCCTGATGCGGTATTTTCTCCTTACGCATCTGTGCGGTA
TTTCACACCGCATA
[142 nt withheld, positions 4565-4706]
C
[141 nt withheld, positions 4708-4848]
CCTTTGACGTTGGAGTCCACGTTCTTT
[37 nt withheld, positions 4876-4912]
ACCCTATCTCGGGCTATTCTTTTGATTTATAAGGGATTTTGCCGATTTCGGCCTATTGGTTAAAAAATGA
GCTGATTTAACAAAAATTTAACGCGAATTTTAACAAAATATTAACGTTTACAATTTTATGGTGCACTCTC
AGTACAATCTGCTCTGATGCCGCATAGTTAAGCCAGCCCCGACACCCGCCAACACCCGCTGACGCGCCCT
GACGGGCTTGTCTGCTCCCGGCATCCGCTTACAGACAAGCTGTGACCGTCTCCGGGAGCTGCATGTGTCA
GAGGTTTTCACCGTCATCACCGAAACGCGCGAGACGAAAGGGCCTCGTGATACGCCTATTTTTATAGGTT
AATGTCATGATAATAATGGTTTCTTAGACGTCAGGTGGCACTTTTCGGGGAAATGTGCGCGGAACCCCTA
TTTGTTTATTTTTCTAAATACATTCAAATATGTATCCGCTCATGAGACAATAACCCTGATAAATGCTTCA
ATAATATTGAAAAAGGAAGAGTATGAGTATTCAACATTTCCGTGTCGCCCTTATTCCCTTTTTTGCGGCA
TTTTGCCTTCCTGTTTTTGCTCACCCAGAAACGCTGGTGAAAGTAAAAGATGCTGAAGATCAGTTGGGTG
CACGAGTGGGTTACATCGAACTGGATCTCAACAGCGGTAAGATCCTTGAGAGTTTTCGCCCCGAAGAACG
TTTTCCAATGATGAGCACTTTTAAAGTTCTGCTATGTGGCGCGGTATTATCCCGTATTGACGCCGGGCAA
GAGCAACTCGGTCGCCGCATACACTATTCTCAGAATGACTTGGTTGAGTACTCACCAGTCACAGAAAAGC
ATCTTACGGATGGCATGACAGTAAGAGAATTATGCAGTGCTGCCATAACCATGAGTGATAACACTGCGGC
CAACTTACTTCTGACAACGATCGGAGGACCGAAGGAGCTAACCGCTTTTTTGCACAACATGGGGGATCAT
GTAACTCGCCTTGATCGTTGGGAACCGGAGCTGAATGAAGCCATACCAAACGACGAGCGTGACACCACGA
TGCCTGTAGCAATGGCAACAACGTTGCGCAAACTATTAACTGGCGAACTACTTACTCTAGCTTCCCGGCA
ACAATTAATAGACTGGATGGAGGCGGATAAAGTTGCAGGACCACTTCTGCGCTCGGCCCTTCCGGCTGGC
TGGTTTATTGCTGATAAATCTGGAGCCGGTGAGCGTGGGTCTCGCGGTATCATTGCAGCACTGGGGCCAG
ATGGTAAGCCCTCCCGTATCGTAGTTATCTACACGACGGGGAGTCAGGCAACTATGGATGAACGAAATAG
ACAGATCGCTGAGATAGGTGCCTCACTGATTAAGCATTGGTAACTGTCAGACCAAGTTTACTCATATATA
CTTTAGATTGATTTAAAACTTCATTTTTAATTTAAAAGGATCTAGGTGAAGATCCTTTTTGATAATCTCA
TGACCAAAATCCCTTAACGTGAGTTTTCGTTCCACTGAGCGTCAGACCCCGTAGAAAAGATCAAAGGATC
TTCTTGAGATCCTTTTTTTCTGCGCGTAATCTGCTGCTTGCAAACAAAAAAACCACCGCTACCAGCGGTG
GTTTGTTTGCCGGATCAAGAGCTACCAACTCTTTTTCCGAAGGTAACTGGCTTCAGCAGAGCGCAGATAC
CAAATACTGTCCTTCTAGTGTAGCCGTAGTTAGGCCACCACTTCAAGAACTCTGTAGCACCGCCTACATA
CCTCGCTCTGCTAATCCTGTTACCAGTGGCTGCTGCCAGTGGCGATAAGTCGTGTCTTACCGGGTTGGAC
TCAAGACGATAGTTACCGGATAAGGCGCAGCGGTCGGGCTGAACGGGGGGTTCGTGCACACAGCCCAGCT
TGGAGCGAACGACCTACACCGAACTGAGATACCTACAGCGTGAGCTATGAGAAAGCGCCACGCTTCCCGA
AGGGAGAAAGGCGGACAGGTATCCGGTAAGCGGCAGGGTCGGAACAGGAGAGCGCACGAGGGAGCTTCCA
GGGGGAAACGCCTGGTATCTTTATAGTCCTGTCGGGTTTCGCCACCTCTGACTTGAGCGTCGATTTTTGT
GATGCTCGTCAGGGGGGCGGAGCCTATGGAAAAACGCCAGCAACGCGGCCTTTTTACGGTTCCTGGCCTT
TTGCTGGCCTTTTGCTCACATGT
